Addgene plasmid #202078: pDD425
Purpose: Frame +0 selector for NHEJ knock-in
Depositing lab: Daniel Dickinson. Publication: Efficient and rapid fluorescent protein knock-in with universal donors in mouse embryonic stem cells. Shi Y, Kopparapu N, Ohler L, Dickinson DJ. Development. 2023 May 15;150(10):dev201367. doi: 10.1242/dev.201367. Epub 2023 May 25. PubMed 37129004.
Backbone
  Vector backbone: pCRISPAINT
  Vector type: CRISPR
Growth in bacteria
  Bacterial resistance: Ampicillin, 100 μg/mL
  Growth temperature: 30°C
  Growth strain: NEB Stable
  Copy number: High Copy
Gene/Insert
  Gene/Insert name: pEF1a-mCherry-Cas9 + Frame +0 sgRNA
  gRNA/shRNA sequence: Gccagtacccaaaaagcggg
  Species: S. pyogenes (Cas9)
  Promoter: EF1a
  Cloning method: Gibson Cloning
Terms and licenses: Academic/Nonprofit Terms; Industry Terms: Not Available to Industry
How to cite: pDD425 was a gift from Daniel Dickinson (Addgene plasmid # 202078 ; http://n2t.net/addgene:202078 ; RRID:Addgene_202078)
