[The description below was written by a language model from this plasmid's Addgene catalogue record and pLannotate feature annotations shown in this document.]
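Description:
pDD425 is a CRISPR plasmid built on the pCRISPAINT backbone that serves as the "frame +0 selector" in an NHEJ-based knock-in system. It is about 10.6 kb and is propagated in E. coli through a high-copy ColE1/pUC-type origin with ampicillin selection from the β-lactamase gene. The annotated sequence shows that the expression cassettes sit within a gammaretroviral framework: Moloney murine leukemia virus long terminal repeats, an MESV packaging signal fragment and a truncated gag region flank the payload. The record does not describe retroviral packaging as the intended delivery route.

Two cassettes make up the payload. A human U6 RNA polymerase III promoter drives a single guide RNA, consisting of the frame +0 spacer joined to the Streptococcus pyogenes gRNA scaffold. Downstream, the strong constitutive EF-1α promoter drives an open reading frame that begins with a fragment of a 3xFLAG tag, continues through mCherry and ends with S. pyogenes Cas9. A short unannotated gap separates mCherry from Cas9, so the record does not show whether they are linked as a direct fusion or through a self-cleaving peptide. In either case, red fluorescence marks the cells that express the nuclease.

In CRISPaint-style knock-in, a frame selector guide does not target the genome. Instead it linearises a universal donor plasmid at a defined position, so that when the donor is ligated by non-homologous end joining into a Cas9 cut at the target gene, the tag falls in the correct reading frame. This is presumably one of several frame variants, chosen according to the reading frame at the genomic cut site. The associated work applied the system to rapid fluorescent protein tagging in mouse embryonic stem cells.
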