Features (pLannotate 1.2.2; 15 found; start..end, strand, type, name):
      8..477     +  LTR            LTR: long terminal repeat from Moloney murine leukemia virus
    621..879     +  misc_feature   MESV Ψ (fragment): packaging signal of murine embryonic stem cell virus
    946..1362    +  CDS            gag (truncated): truncated Moloney murine leukemia virus (MMLV) gag gene lacking the start codon
   1373..1613    +  promoter       U6 promoter: RNA polymerase III promoter for human U6 snRNA
   1642..1717    +  misc_RNA       gRNA scaffold: guide RNA scaffold for the Streptococcus pyogenes CRISPR/Cas9 system
   1771..2952    +  promoter       EF-1α promoter: strong constitutive promoter for human elongation factor EF-1α
   2964..2988    +  CDS            3xFLAG (fragment): three tandem FLAG® epitope tags
   2988..3692    +  CDS            mCherry: mCherry is a basic (constitutively fluorescent) red fluorescent protein published in 2004, derived from Discosoma sp.. It is reported to be a very rapidly-maturing monomer with low acid sensitivity.
   3771..7874    +  CDS            cas9: CAS9_STRP1 - Also known as csn1 From Streptococcus pyogenes serotype M1.
   7964..8085    +  LTR            3' LTR (ΔU3) (fragment): self-inactivating 3' long terminal repeat (LTR) from Moloney murine leukemia virus
   8086..8555    +  LTR            LTR: long terminal repeat from Moloney murine leukemia virus
   8621..8673    -  CDS            lacI (fragment): lac repressor; lacI; The lac repressor binds to the lac operator to inhibit transcription in E. coli. This inhibition can be relieved by adding lactose or isopropyl-β-D-thiogalactopyranoside (IPTG).
   8856..9444    -  rep_origin     ori: high-copy-number ColE1/pMB1/pBR322/pUC origin of replication
   9604..10464   -  CDS            AmpR: β-lactamase; bla; confers resistance to ampicillin, carbenicillin, and related antibiotics
  10465..10569   -  promoter       AmpR promoter: bla
>Addgene plasmid #202078 | pDD425 | addgene full sequence | sequence record 399553 | Addgene NGS Result
CTGCAGCCTGAATATGGGCCAAACAGGATATCTGTGGTAAGCAGTTCCTGCCCCGGCTCAGGGCCAAGAA
CAGATGGAACAGCTGAATATGGGCCAAACAGGATATCTGTGGTAAGCAGTTCCTGCCCCGGCTCAGGGCC
AAGAACAGATGGTCCCCAGATGCGGTCCAGCCCTCAGCAGTTTCTAGAGAACCATCAGATGTTTCCAGGG
TGCCCCAAGGACCTGAAATGACCCTGTGCCTTATTTGAACTAACCAATCAGTTCGCTTCTCGCTTCTGTT
CGCGCGCTTCTGCTCCCCGAGCTCAATAAAAGAGCCCACAACCCCTCACTCGGGGCGCCAGTCCTCCGAT
TGACTGAGTCGCCCGGGTACCCGTGTATCCAATAAACCCTCTTGCAGTTGCATCCGACTTGTGGTCTCGC
TGTTCCTTGGGAGGGTCTCCTCTGAGTGATTGACTACCCGTCAGCGGGGGTCTTTCATTTGGGGGCTCGT
CCGGGATCGGGAGACCCCTGCCCAGGGACCACCGACCCACCACCGGGAGGCAAGCTGGCCAGCAACTTAT
CTGTGTCTGTCCGATTGTCTAGTGTCTATGACTGATTTTATGCGCCTGCGTCGGTACTAGCTAGTTAGCT
AACTAGCTCTGTATCTGGCGGACCCGTGGTGGAACTGACGAGTTCTGAACACCCGGCCGCAACCCTGGGA
GACGTCCCAGGGACTTTGGGGGCCGTTTTTGTGGCCCGACCTGAGGAAGGGAGTCGATGTGGAATCCGAC
CCCGTCAGGATATGTGGTTCTGGTAGGAGACGAGAACCTAAAACAGTTCCCGCCTCCGTCTGAATTTTTG
CTTTCGGTTTGGAACCGAAGCCGCGCGTCTTGTCTGCTGCAGCGCTGCAGCATCGTTCTGTGTTGTCTCT
GTCTGACTGTGTTTCTGTATTTGTCTGAAAATTAGGGCCAGACTGTTACCACTCCCTTAAGTTTGACCTT
AGGTCACTGGAAAGATGTCGAGCGGATCGCTCACAACCAGTCGGTAGATGTCAAGAAGAGACGTTGGGTT
ACCTTCTGCTCTGCAGAATGGCCAACCTTTAACGTCGGATGGCCGCGAGACGGCACCTTTAACCGAGACC
TCATCACCCAGGTTAAGATCAAGGTCTTTTCACCTGGCCCGCATGGACACCCAGACCAGGTCCCCTACAT
CGTGACCTGGGAAGCCTTGGCTTTTGACCCCCCTCCCTGGGTCAAGCCCTTTGTACACCCTAAGCCTCCG
CCTCCTCTTCCTCCATCCGCCCCGTCTCTCCCCCTTGAACCTCCTCGTTCGACCCCGCCTCGATCCTCCC
TTTATCCAGCCCTCACTCCTTCTCTAGGCGCCGGCCGGATCCGAGGGCCTATTTCCCATGATTCCTTCAT
ATTTGCATATACGATACAAGGCTGTTAGAGAGATAATTGGAATTAATTTGACTGTAAACACAAAGATATT
AGTACAAAATACGTGACGTAGAAAGTAATAATTTCTTGGGTAGTTTGCAGTTTTAAAATTATGTTTTAAA
ATGGACTATCATATGCTTACCGTAACTTGAAAGTATTTCGATTTCTTGGCTTTATATATCTTGTGGAAAG
GACGAAACACCGCCAGTACCCAAAAAGCGGGGTTTTAGAGCTAGAAATAGCAAGTTAAAATAAGGCTAGT
CCGTTATCAACTTGAAAAAGTGGCACCGAGTCGGTGCTTTTTTTCGAATTCCGATGTACGGGCCAGATAT
ACGCGTTATCATCGCGTGAGGCTCCGGTGCCCGTCAGTGGGCAGAGCGCACATCGCCCACAGTCCCCGAG
AAGTTGGGGGGAGGGGTCGGCAATTGAACCGGTGCCTAGAGAAGGTGGCGCGGGGTAAACTGGGAAAGTG
ATGTCGTGTACTGGCTCCGCCTTTTTCCCGAGGGTGGGGGAGAACCGTATATAAGTGCAGTAGTCGCCGT
GAACGTTCTTTTTCGCAACGGGTTTGCCGCCAGAACACAGGTAAGTGCCGTGTGTGGTTCCCGCGGGCCT
GGCCTCTTTACGGGTTATGGCCCTTGCGTGCCTTGAATTACTTCCACGCCCCTGGCTGCAGTACGTGATT
CTTGATCCCGAGCTTCGGGTTGGAAGTGGGTGGGAGAGTTCGAGGCCTTGCGCTTAAGGAGCCCCTTCGC
CTCGTGCTTGAGTTGAGGCCTGGCCTGGGCGCTGGGGCCGCCGCGTGCGAATCTGGTGGCACCTTCGCGC
CTGTCTCGCTGCTTTCGATAAGTCTCTAGCCATTTAAAATTTTTGATGACCTGCTGCGACGCTTTTTTTC
TGGCAAGATAGTCTTGTAAATGCGGGCCAAGATCTGCACACTGGTATTTCGGTTTTTGGGGCCGCGGGCG
GCGACGGGGCCCGTGCGTCCCAGCGCACATGTTCGGCGAGGCGGGGCCTGCGAGCGCGGCCACCGAGAAT
CGGACGGGGGTAGTCTCAAGCTGGCCGGCCTGCTCTGGTGCCTGGCCTCGCGCCGCCGTGTATCGCCCCG
CCCTGGGCGGCAAGGCTGGCCCGGTCGGCACCAGTTGCGTGAGCGGAAAGATGGCCGCTTCCCGGCCCTG
CTGCAGGGAGCTCAAAATGGAGGACGCGGCGCTCGGGAGAGCGGGCGGGTGAGTCACCCACACAAAGGAA
AAGGGCCTTTCCGTCCTCAGCCGTCGCTTCATGTGACTCCACGGAGTACCGGGCGCCGTCCAGGCACCTC
GATTAGTTCTCGAGCTTTTGGAGTACGTCGTCTTTAGGTTGGGGGGAGGGGTTTTATGCGATGGAGTTTC
CCCACACTGAGTGGGTGGAGACTGAAGTTAGGCCAGCTTGGCACTTGATGTAATTCTCCTTGGAATTTGC
CCTTTTTGAGTTTGGATCTTGGTTCATTCTCAAGCCTCAGACAGTGGTTCAAAGTTTTTTTCTTCCATTT
CAGGTGTCGTGAGGGCCACCATGGATTATAAGGATGACGACGATAAGGTGAGCAAGGGCGAGGAGGATAA
CATGGCCATCATCAAGGAGTTCATGCGCTTCAAGGTGCACATGGAGGGCTCCGTGAACGGCCACGAGTTC
GAGATCGAGGGCGAGGGCGAGGGCCGCCCCTACGAGGGCACCCAGACCGCCAAGCTGAAGGTGACCAAGG
GTGGCCCCCTGCCCTTCGCCTGGGACATCCTGTCCCCTCAGTTCATGTACGGCTCCAAGGCCTACGTGAA
GCACCCCGCCGACATCCCCGACTACTTGAAGCTGTCCTTCCCCGAGGGCTTCAAGTGGGAGCGCGTGATG
AACTTCGAGGACGGCGGCGTGGTGACCGTGACCCAGGACTCCTCCCTGCAGGACGGCGAGTTCATCTACA
AGGTGAAGCTGCGCGGCACCAACTTCCCCTCCGACGGCCCCGTAATGCAGAAGAAGACCATGGGCTGGGA
GGCCTCCTCCGAGCGGATGTACCCCGAGGACGGCGCCCTGAAGGGCGAGATCAAGCAGAGGCTGAAGCTG
AAGGACGGCGGCCACTACGACGCTGAGGTCAAGACCACCTACAAGGCCAAGAAGCCCGTGCAGCTGCCCG
GCGCCTACAACGTCAACATCAAGTTGGACATCACCTCCCACAACGAGGACTACACCATCGTGGAACAGTA
CGAACGCGCCGAGGGCCGCCACTCCACCGGCGGCATGGACGAGCTGTACAAGGTCGCTACCATCGAGGGA
TCCGGAGAGGGCAGAGGAAGTCTGCTAACATGCGGTGACGTCGAGGAGAATCCTGGCCCAATGGACAAGA
AGTACAGCATCGGCCTGGACATCGGCACCAACAGCGTGGGCTGGGCCGTGATCACCGACGAGTACAAGGT
GCCCAGCAAGAAGTTCAAGGTGCTGGGCAACACCGACCGCCACAGCATCAAGAAGAACCTGATCGGCGCC
CTGCTGTTCGACAGCGGCGAGACCGCCGAGGCCACCCGCCTGAAGCGCACCGCCCGCCGCCGCTACACCC
GCCGCAAGAACCGCATCTGCTACCTGCAGGAGATCTTCAGCAACGAGATGGCCAAGGTGGACGACAGCTT
CTTCCACCGCCTGGAGGAGAGCTTCCTGGTGGAGGAGGACAAGAAGCACGAGCGCCACCCCATCTTCGGC
AACATCGTGGACGAGGTGGCCTACCACGAGAAGTACCCCACCATCTACCACCTGCGCAAGAAGCTGGTGG
ACAGCACCGACAAGGCCGACCTGCGCCTGATCTACCTGGCCCTGGCCCACATGATCAAGTTCCGCGGCCA
CTTCCTGATCGAGGGCGACCTGAACCCCGACAACAGCGACGTGGACAAGCTGTTCATCCAGCTGGTGCAG
ACCTACAACCAGCTGTTCGAGGAGAACCCCATCAACGCCAGCGGCGTGGACGCCAAGGCCATCCTGAGCG
CCCGCCTGAGCAAGAGCCGCCGCCTGGAGAACCTGATCGCCCAGCTGCCCGGCGAGAAGAAGAACGGCCT
GTTCGGCAACCTGATCGCCCTGAGCCTGGGCCTGACCCCCAACTTCAAGAGCAACTTCGACCTGGCCGAG
GACGCCAAGCTGCAGCTGAGCAAGGACACCTACGACGACGACCTGGACAACCTGCTGGCCCAGATCGGCG
ACCAGTACGCCGACCTGTTCCTGGCCGCCAAGAACCTGAGCGACGCCATCCTGCTGAGCGACATCCTGCG
CGTGAACACCGAGATCACCAAGGCCCCCCTGAGCGCCAGCATGATCAAGCGCTACGACGAGCACCACCAG
GACCTGACCCTGCTGAAGGCCCTGGTGCGCCAGCAGCTGCCCGAGAAGTACAAGGAGATCTTCTTCGACC
AGAGCAAGAACGGCTACGCCGGCTACATCGACGGCGGCGCCAGCCAGGAGGAGTTCTACAAGTTCATCAA
GCCCATCCTGGAGAAGATGGACGGCACCGAGGAGCTGCTGGTGAAGCTGAACCGCGAGGACCTGCTGCGC
AAGCAGCGCACCTTCGACAACGGCAGCATCCCCCACCAGATCCACCTGGGCGAGCTGCACGCCATCCTGC
GCCGCCAGGAGGACTTCTACCCCTTCCTGAAGGACAACCGCGAGAAGATCGAGAAGATCCTGACCTTCCG
CATCCCCTACTACGTCGGCCCCCTGGCCCGCGGCAACAGCCGCTTCGCCTGGATGACCCGCAAGAGCGAG
GAGACCATCACCCCCTGGAACTTCGAGGAGGTGGTGGACAAGGGCGCCAGCGCCCAGAGCTTCATCGAGC
GCATGACCAACTTCGACAAGAACCTGCCCAACGAGAAGGTGCTGCCCAAGCACAGCCTGCTGTACGAGTA
CTTCACCGTGTACAACGAGCTGACCAAGGTGAAGTACGTGACCGAGGGCATGCGCAAGCCCGCCTTCCTG
AGCGGCGAGCAGAAGAAGGCCATCGTGGACCTGCTGTTCAAGACCAACCGCAAGGTGACCGTGAAGCAGC
TGAAGGAGGACTACTTCAAGAAGATCGAGTGCTTCGACAGCGTGGAGATCAGCGGCGTGGAGGACCGCTT
CAACGCCAGCCTGGGCACCTACCACGACCTGCTGAAGATCATCAAGGACAAGGACTTCCTGGACAACGAG
GAGAACGAGGACATCCTGGAGGACATCGTGCTGACCCTGACCCTGTTCGAGGACCGCGAGATGATCGAGG
AGCGCCTGAAGACCTACGCCCACCTGTTCGACGACAAGGTGATGAAGCAGCTGAAGCGCCGCCGCTACAC
CGGCTGGGGCCGCCTGAGCCGCAAGCTGATCAACGGCATCCGCGACAAGCAGAGCGGCAAGACCATCCTG
GACTTCCTGAAGAGCGACGGCTTCGCCAACCGCAACTTCATGCAGCTGATCCACGACGACAGCCTGACCT
TCAAGGAGGACATCCAGAAGGCCCAGGTGAGCGGCCAGGGCGACAGCCTGCACGAGCACATCGCCAACCT
GGCCGGCAGCCCCGCCATCAAGAAGGGCATCCTGCAGACCGTGAAGGTGGTGGACGAGCTGGTGAAGGTG
ATGGGCCGCCACAAGCCCGAGAACATCGTGATCGAGATGGCCCGCGAGAACCAGACCACCCAGAAGGGCC
AGAAGAACAGCCGCGAGCGCATGAAGCGCATCGAGGAGGGCATCAAGGAGCTGGGCAGCCAGATCCTGAA
GGAGCACCCCGTGGAGAACACCCAGCTGCAGAACGAGAAGCTGTACCTGTACTACCTGCAGAACGGCCGC
GACATGTACGTGGACCAGGAGCTGGACATCAACCGCCTGAGCGACTACGACGTGGACCACATCGTGCCCC
AGAGCTTCCTGAAGGACGACAGCATCGACAACAAGGTGCTGACCCGCAGCGACAAGAACCGCGGCAAGAG
CGACAACGTGCCCAGCGAGGAGGTGGTGAAGAAGATGAAGAACTACTGGCGCCAGCTGCTGAACGCCAAG
CTGATCACCCAGCGCAAGTTCGACAACCTGACCAAGGCCGAGCGCGGCGGCCTGAGCGAGCTGGACAAGG
CCGGCTTCATCAAGCGCCAGCTGGTGGAGACCCGCCAGATCACCAAGCACGTGGCCCAGATCCTGGACAG
CCGCATGAACACCAAGTACGACGAGAACGACAAGCTGATCCGCGAGGTGAAGGTGATCACCCTGAAGAGC
AAGCTGGTGAGCGACTTCCGCAAGGACTTCCAGTTCTACAAGGTGCGCGAGATCAACAACTACCACCACG
CCCACGACGCCTACCTGAACGCCGTGGTGGGCACCGCCCTGATCAAGAAGTACCCCAAGCTGGAGAGCGA
GTTCGTGTACGGCGACTACAAGGTGTACGACGTGCGCAAGATGATCGCCAAGAGCGAGCAGGAGATCGGC
AAGGCCACCGCCAAGTACTTCTTCTACAGCAACATCATGAACTTCTTCAAGACCGAGATCACCCTGGCCA
ACGGCGAGATCCGCAAGCGCCCCCTGATCGAGACCAACGGCGAGACCGGCGAGATCGTGTGGGACAAGGG
CCGCGACTTCGCCACCGTGCGCAAGGTGCTGAGCATGCCCCAGGTGAACATCGTGAAGAAGACCGAGGTG
CAGACCGGCGGCTTCAGCAAGGAGAGCATCCTGCCCAAGCGCAACAGCGACAAGCTGATCGCCCGCAAGA
AGGACTGGGACCCCAAGAAGTACGGCGGCTTCGACAGCCCCACCGTGGCCTACAGCGTGCTGGTGGTGGC
CAAGGTGGAGAAGGGCAAGAGCAAGAAGCTGAAGAGCGTGAAGGAGCTGCTGGGCATCACCATCATGGAG
CGCAGCAGCTTCGAGAAGAACCCCATCGACTTCCTGGAGGCCAAGGGCTACAAGGAGGTGAAGAAGGACC
TGATCATCAAGCTGCCCAAGTACAGCCTGTTCGAGCTGGAGAACGGCCGCAAGCGCATGCTGGCCAGCGC
CGGCGAGCTGCAGAAGGGCAACGAGCTGGCCCTGCCCAGCAAGTACGTGAACTTCCTGTACCTGGCCAGC
CACTACGAGAAGCTGAAGGGCAGCCCCGAGGACAACGAGCAGAAGCAGCTGTTCGTGGAGCAGCACAAGC
ACTACCTGGACGAGATCATCGAGCAGATCAGCGAGTTCAGCAAGCGCGTGATCCTGGCCGACGCCAACCT
GGACAAGGTGCTGAGCGCCTACAACAAGCACCGCGACAAGCCCATCCGCGAGCAGGCCGAGAACATCATC
CACCTGTTCACCCTGACCAACCTGGGCGCCCCCGCCGCCTTCAAGTACTTCGACACCACCATCGACCGCA
AGCGCTACACCAGCACCAAGGAGGTGCTGGACGCCACCCTGATCCACCAGAGCATCACCGGCCTGTACGA
GACCCGCATCGACCTGAGCCAGCTGGGCGGCGACAGCCGCGCCGACCCCAAGAAGAAGCGCAAGGTGTGA
GCGGCCGCATCGATAAAATAAAAGATTTTATTTAGTCTCCAGAAAAAGGGGGGAATGAAAGACCCCACCT
GTAGGTTTGGCAAGCTAGCTTAAGTAACGCCATTTTGCAAGGCATGGAAAAATACATAACTGAGAATAGA
GAAGTTCAGATCAAGGTCAGGAACAGATGGAACAGCTGAATATGGGCCAAACAGGATATCTGTGGTAAGC
AGTTCCTGCCCCGGCTCAGGGCCAAGAACAGATGGAACAGCTGAATATGGGCCAAACAGGATATCTGTGG
TAAGCAGTTCCTGCCCCGGCTCAGGGCCAAGAACAGATGGTCCCCAGATGCGGTCCAGCCCTCAGCAGTT
TCTAGAGAACCATCAGATGTTTCCAGGGTGCCCCAAGGACCTGAAATGACCCTGTGCCTTATTTGAACTA
ACCAATCAGTTCGCTTCTCGCTTCTGTTCGCGCGCTTCTGCTCCCCGAGCTCAATAAAAGAGCCCACAAC
CCCTCACTCGGGGCGCCAGTCCTCCGATTGACTGAGTCGCCCGGGTACCCGTGTATCCAATAAACCCTCT
TGCAGTTGCATCCGACTTGTGGTCTCGCTGTTCCTTGGGAGGGTCTCCTCTGAGTGATTGACTACCCGTC
AGCGGGGGTCTTTCACATGCAGCATGTATCAAAATTAATTTGGTTTTTTTTCTTAAGTATTTACATTAAA
TGGCCATAGTTGCATTAATGAATCGGCCAACGCGCGGGGAGAGGCGGTTTGCGTATTGGGCGCTCTTCCG
CTTCCTCGCTCACTGACTCGCTGCGCTCGGTCGTTCGGCTGCGGCGAGCGGTATCAGCTCACTCAAAGGC
GGTAATACGGTTATCCACAGAATCAGGGGATAACGCAGGAAAGAACATGTGAGCAAAAGGCCAGCAAAAG
GCCAGGAACCGTAAAAAGGCCGCGTTGCTGGCGTTTTTCCATAGGCTCCGCCCCCCTGACGAGCATCACA
AAAATCGACGCTCAAGTCAGAGGTGGCGAAACCCGACAGGACTATAAAGATACCAGGCGTTTCCCCCTGG
AAGCTCCCTCGTGCGCTCTCCTGTTCCGACCCTGCCGCTTACCGGATACCTGTCCGCCTTTCTCCCTTCG
GGAAGCGTGGCGCTTTCTCATAGCTCACGCTGTAGGTATCTCAGTTCGGTGTAGGTCGTTCGCTCCAAGC
TGGGCTGTGTGCACGAACCCCCCGTTCAGCCCGACCGCTGCGCCTTATCCGGTAACTATCGTCTTGAGTC
CAACCCGGTAAGACACGACTTATCGCCACTGGCAGCAGCCACTGGTAACAGGATTAGCAGAGCGAGGTAT
GTAGGCGGTGCTACAGAGTTCTTGAAGTGGTGGCCTAACTACGGCTACACTAGAAGAACAGTATTTGGTA
TCTGCGCTCTGCTGAAGCCAGTTACCTTCGGAAAAAGAGTTGGTAGCTCTTGATCCGGCAAACAAACCAC
CGCTGGTAGCGGTGGTTTTTTTGTTTGCAAGCAGCAGATTACGCGCAGAAAAAAAGGATCTCAAGAAGAT
CCTTTGATCTTTTCTACGGGGTCTGACGCTCAGTGGAACGAAAACTCACGTTAAGGGATTTTGGTCATGA
GATTATCAAAAAGGATCTTCACCTAGATCCTTTTGCGGCCGCAAATCAATCTAAAGTATATATGAGTAAA
CTTGGTCTGACAGTTACCAATGCTTAATCAGTGAGGCACCTATCTCAGCGATCTGTCTATTTCGTTCATC
CATAGTTGCCTGACTCCCCGTCGTGTAGATAACTACGATACGGGAGGGCTTACCATCTGGCCCCAGTGCT
GCAATGATACCGCGAGACCCACGCTCACCGGCTCCAGATTTATCAGCAATAAACCAGCCAGCCGGAAGGG
CCGAGCGCAGAAGTGGTCCTGCAACTTTATCCGCCTCCATCCAGTCTATTAATTGTTGCCGGGAAGCTAG
AGTAAGTAGTTCGCCAGTTAATAGTTTGCGCAACGTTGTTGCCATTGCTACAGGCATCGTGGTGTCACGC
TCGTCGTTTGGTATGGCTTCATTCAGCTCCGGTTCCCAACGATCAAGGCGAGTTACATGATCCCCCATGT
TGTGCAAAAAAGCGGTTAGCTCCTTCGGTCCTCCGATCGTTGTCAGAAGTAAGTTGGCCGCAGTGTTATC
ACTCATGGTTATGGCAGCACTGCATAATTCTCTTACTGTCATGCCATCCGTAAGATGCTTTTCTGTGACT
GGTGAGTACTCAACCAAGTCATTCTGAGAATAGTGTATGCGGCGACCGAGTTGCTCTTGCCCGGCGTCAA
TACGGGATAATACCGCGCCACATAGCAGAACTTTAAAAGTGCTCATCATTGGAAAACGTTCTTCGGGGCG
AAAACTCTCAAGGATCTTACCGCTGTTGAGATCCAGTTCGATGTAACCCACTCGTGCACCCAACTGATCT
TCAGCATCTTTTACTTTCACCAGCGTTTCTGGGTGAGCAAAAACAGGAAGGCAAAATGCCGCAAAAAAGG
GAATAAGGGCGACACGGAAATGTTGAATACTCATACTCTTCCTTTTTCAATATTATTGAAGCATTTATCA
GGGTTATTGTCTCATGAGCGGATACATATTTGAATGTATTTAGAAAAATAAACAAATAGGGGTTCCGCGC
ACATTTCCCCGAAAAGTGCCAC
